>Addgene plasmid #228775 | PET-28a-YTH domain of YTHDF1 | addgene full sequence | sequence record 456893 | Addgene NGS Result
GTGGGCGCGGGGCATGACTATCGTCGCCGCACTTATGACTGTCTTCTTTATCATGCAACTCGTAGGACAG
GTGCCGGCAGCGCTCTGGGTCATTTTCGGCGAGGACCGCTTTCGCTGGAGCGCGACGATGATCGGCCTGT
CGCTTGCGGTATTCGGAATCTTGCACGCCCTCGCTCAAGCCTTCGTCACTGGTCCCGCCACCAAACGTTT
CGGCGAGAAGCAGGCCATTATCGCCGGCATGGCGGCCCCACGGGTGCGCATGATCGTGCTCCTGTCGTTG
AGGACCCGGCTAGGCTGGCGGGGTTGCCTTACTGGTTAGCAGAATGAATCACCGATACGCGAGCGAACGT
GAAGCGACTGCTGCTGCAAAACGTCTGCGACCTGAGCAACAACATGAATGGTCTTCGGTTTCCGTGTTTC
GTAAAGTCTGGAAACGCGGAAGTCAGCGCCCTGCACCATTATGTTCCGGATCTGCATCGCAGGATGCTGC
TGGCTACCCTGTGGAACACCTACATCTGTATTAACGAAGCGCTGGCATTGACCCTGAGTGATTTTTCTCT
GGTCCCGCCGCATCCATACCGCCAGTTGTTTACCCTCACAACGTTCCAGTAACCGGGCATGTTCATCATC
AGTAACCCGTATCGTGAGCATCCTCTCTCGTTTCATCGGTATCATTACCCCCATGAACAGAAATCCCCCT
TACACGGAGGCATCAGTGACCAAACAGGAAAAAACCGCCCTTAACATGGCCCGCTTTATCAGAAGCCAGA
CATTAACGCTTCTGGAGAAACTCAACGAGCTGGACGCGGATGAACAGGCAGACATCTGTGAATCGCTTCA
CGACCACGCTGATGAGCTTTACCGCAGCTGCCTCGCGCGTTTCGGTGATGACGGTGAAAACCTCTGACAC
ATGCAGCTCCCGGAGACGGTCACAGCTTGTCTGTAAGCGGATGCCGGGAGCAGACAAGCCCGTCAGGGCG
CGTCAGCGGGTGTTGGCGGGTGTCGGGGCGCAGCCATGACCCAGTCACGTAGCGATAGCGGAGTGTATAC
TGGCTTAACTATGCGGCATCAGAGCAGATTGTACTGAGAGTGCACCATTGCGGTGTGAAATACCGCACAG
ATGCGTAAGGAGAAAATACCGCATCAGGCGCTCTTCCGCTTCCTCGCTCACTGACTCGCTGCGCTCGGTC
GTTCGGCTGCGGCGAGCGGTATCAGCTCACTCAAAGGCGGTAATACGGTTATCCACAGAATCAGGGGATA
ACGCAGGAAAGAACATGTGAGCAAAAGGCCAGCAAAAGGCCAGGAACCGTAAAAAGGCCGCGTTGCTGGC
GTTTTTCCATAGGCTCCGCCCCCCTGACGAGCATCACAAAAATCGACGCTCAAGTCAGAGGTGGCGAAAC
CCGACAGGACTATAAAGATACCAGGCGTTTCCCCCTGGAAGCTCCCTCGTGCGCTCTCCTGTTCCGACCC
TGCCGCTTACCGGATACCTGTCCGCCTTTCTCCCTTCGGGAAGCGTGGCGCTTTCTCATAGCTCACGCTG
TAGGTATCTCAGTTCGGTGTAGGTCGTTCGCTCCAAGCTGGGCTGTGTGCACGAACCCCCCGTTCAGCCC
GACCGCTGCGCCTTATCCGGTAACTATCGTCTTGAGTCCAACCCGGTAAGACACGACTTATCGCCACTGG
CAGCAGCCACTGGTAACAGGATTAGCAGAGCGAGGTATGTAGGCGGTGCTACAGAGTTCTTGAAGTGGTG
GCCTAACTACGGCTACACTAGAAGGACAGTATTTGGTATCTGCGCTCTGCTGAAGCCAGTTACCTTCGGA
AAAAGAGTTGGTAGCTCTTGATCCGGCAAACAAACCACCGCTGGTAGCGGTGGTTTTTTTGTTTGCAAGC
AGCAGATTACGCGCAGAAAAAAAGGATCTCAAGAAGATCCTTTGATCTTTTCTACGGGGTCTGACGCTCA
GTGGAACGAAAACTCACGTTAAGGGATTTTGGTCATGAACAATAAAACTGTCTGCTTACATAAACAGTAA
TACAAGGGGTGTTATGAGCCATATTCAACGGGAAACGTCTTGCTCTAGGCCGCGATTAAATTCCAACATG
GATGCTGATTTATATGGGTATAAATGGGCTCGCGATAATGTCGGGCAATCAGGTGCGACAATCTATCGAT
TGTATGGGAAGCCCGATGCGCCAGAGTTGTTTCTGAAACATGGCAAAGGTAGCGTTGCCAATGATGTTAC
AGATGAGATGGTCAGACTAAACTGGCTGACGGAATTTATGCCTCTTCCGACCATCAAGCATTTTATCCGT
ACTCCTGATGATGCATGGTTACTCACCACTGCGATCCCCGGGAAAACAGCATTCCAGGTATTAGAAGAAT
ATCCTGATTCAGGTGAAAATATTGTTGATGCGCTGGCAGTGTTCCTGCGCCGGTTGCATTCGATTCCTGT
TTGTAATTGTCCTTTTAACAGCGATCGCGTATTTCGTCTCGCTCAGGCGCAATCACGAATGAATAACGGT
TTGGTTGATGCGAGTGATTTTGATGACGAGCGTAATGGCTGGCCTGTTGAACAAGTCTGGAAAGAAATGC
ATAAACTTTTGCCATTCTCACCGGATTCAGTCGTCACTCATGGTGATTTCTCACTTGATAACCTTATTTT
TGACGAGGGGAAATTAATAGGTTGTATTGATGTTGGACGAGTCGGAATCGCAGACCGATACCAGGATCTT
GCCATCCTATGGAACTGCCTCGGTGAGTTTTCTCCTTCATTACAGAAACGGCTTTTTCAAAAATATGGTA
TTGATAATCCTGATATGAATAAATTGCAGTTTCATTTGATGCTCGATGAGTTTTTCTAAGAATTAATTCA
TGAGCGGATACATATTTGAATGTATTTAGAAAAATAAACAAATAGGGGTTCCGCGCACATTTCCCCGAAA
AGTGCCACCTAAATTGTAAGCGTTAATATTTTGTTAAAATTCGCGTTAAATTTTTGTTAAATCAGCTCAT
TTTTTAACCAATAGGCCGAAATCGGCAAAATCCCTTATAAATCAAAAGAATAGACCGAGATAGGGT
[37 nt withheld, positions 3077-3113]
AAAGAACGTGGACTCCAACGTCAAAGG
[49 nt withheld, positions 3141-3189]
T
[91 nt withheld, positions 3191-3281]
G
[124 nt withheld, positions 3283-3406]
CCCATTCGCCAATCCGGATATAGTTCCTCCTTTCAGCAAAAAACCCCTCAAGACCCGTTTAGAGGCCCCA
AGGGGTTATGCTAGTTATTGCTCAGCGGTGGCAGCAGCCAACTCAGCTTCCTTTCGGGCTTTGTTAGCAG
CCGGATCTTATTCCTTGCGCACCACCTCCTCCTCCTCCTGGCGCTTCTCGTAGTGAGCAAAGTCGTCGAA
GATGGAGGTTGTGTGCTTGTAGGAACTGATAATTTTCAGCACTTGCTTGGCTTTTTCTAAGGGCACCTCC
TGGGTGTCCCGGGAGTTTGTGACCGGTTTGTTGTCGTTATTCTCCAGCCTGATGTGCCGGAGCTGGTTAT
TGGGTACATCCTTAACAAAAATCCACTGGACATCAAACTTCCCCTTCCACTTGTCCTGAGACCAGACCCC
GGCACTGGTGCCGTAGTCCACGGGGGACTTCATCTCGGCCACCCCACAAAAATGCCCACTCCCATTGACG
CTGAAGAGCAGGTAGACGGGCCCCTTGCTGCTCATGCAGCGGAAGGCGCTGTCCAGGCGCTTGTTGCCGT
GCTCTGTGCTACACCAGATGGAGTACTTAATGGAGCGGTGGATGTCGTCCTCAGAGTAGCTCTTGATGAT
GAACACACGCCCGCTTTTCAGATTCCACTCAAACTCTTTCGGGTTGTAGCTGTGACCGCTTCCACCATGA
TGATGATGATGGTGCATATGTATATCTCCTTCTTAAAGTTAAACAAAATTATTTCTAGAGGGGAATTGTT
ATCCGCTCACAATTCCCCTATAGTGAGTCGTATTAATTTCGCGGGATCGAGATCGATCTCGATCCTCTAC
GCCGGACGCATCGTGGCCGGCATCACCGGCGCCACAGGTGCGGTTGCTGGCGCCTATATCGCCGACATCA
CCGATGGGGAAGATCGGGCTCGCCACTTCGGGCTCATGAGCGCTTGTTTCGGCGTGGGTATGGTGGCAGG
CCCCGTGGCCGGGGGACTGTTGGGCGCCATCTCCTTGCATGCACCATTCCTTGCGGCGGCGGTGCTCAAC
GGCCTCAACCTACTACTGGGCTGCTTCCTAATGCAGGAGTCGCATAAGGGAGAGCGTCGAGATCCCGGAC
ACCATCGAATGGCGCAAAACCTTTCGCGGTATGGCATGATAGCGCCCGGAAGAGAGTCAATTCAGGGTGG
TGAATGTGAAACCAGTAACGTTATACGATGTCGCAGAGTATGCCGGTGTCTCTTATCAGACCGTTTCCCG
CGTGGTGAACCAGGCCAGCCACGTTTCTGCGAAAACGCGGGAAAAAGTGGAAGCGGCGATGGCGGAGCTG
AATTACATTCCCAACCGCGTGGCACAACAACTGGCGGGCAAACAGTCGTTGCTGATTGGCGTTGCCACCT
CCAGTCTGGCCCTGCACGCGCCGTCGCAAATTGTCGCGGCGATTAAATCTCGCGCCGATCAACTGGGTGC
CAGCGTGGTGGTGTCGATGGTAGAACGAAGCGGCGTCGAAGCCTGTAAAGCGGCGGTGCACAATCTTCTC
GCGCAACGCGTCAGTGGGCTGATCATTAACTATCCGCTGGATGACCAGGATGCCATTGCTGTGGAAGCTG
CCTGCACTAATGTTCCGGCGTTATTTCTTGATGTCTCTGACCAGACACCCATCAACAGTATTATTTTCTC
CCATGAAGACGGTACGCGACTGGGCGTGGAGCATCTGGTCGCATTGGGTCACCAGCAAATCGCGCTGTTA
GCGGGCCCATTAAGTTCTGTCTCGGCGCGTCTGCGTCTGGCTGGCTGGCATAAATATCTCACTCGCAATC
AAATTCAGCCGATAGCGGAACGGGAAGGCGACTGGAGTGCCATGTCCGGTTTTCAACAAACCATGCAAAT
GCTGAATGAGGGCATCGTTCCCACTGCGATGCTGGTTGCCAACGATCAGATGGCGCTGGGCGCAATGCGC
GCCATTACCGAGTCCGGGCTGCGCGTTGGTGCGGACATCTCGGTAGTGGGATACGACGATACCGAAGACA
GCTCATGTTATATCCCGCCGTTAACCACCATCAAACAGGATTTTCGCCTGCTGGGGCAAACCAGCGTGGA
CCGCTTGCTGCAACTCTCTCAGGGCCAGGCGGTGAAGGGCAATCAGCTGTTGCCCGTCTCACTGGTGAAA
AGAAAAACCACCCTGGCGCCCAATACGCAAACCGCCTCTCCCCGCGCGTTGGCCGATTCATTAATGCAGC
TGGCACGACAGGTTTCCCGACTGGAAAGCGGGCAGTGAGCGCAACGCAATTAATGTAAGTTAGCTCACTC
ATTAGGCACCGGGATCTCGACCGATGCCCTTGAGAGCCTTCAACCCAGTCAGCTCCTTCCG
Features (pLannotate 1.2.2; 19 found; start..end, strand, type, name):
    319..699     -  CDS            YPB1_ECOLX: Protein predicted: Swiss-Prot protein existence level 4. From Escherichia coli.
    716..907     +  CDS            rop: Rop protein, which maintains plasmids at low copy number; rop
   1009..1148    +  misc_feature   bom: basis of mobility region from pBR322
   1334..1922    -  rep_origin     ori: high-copy-number ColE1/pMB1/pBR322/pUC origin of replication
   2044..2859    +  CDS            KanR: aminoglycoside phosphotransferase; aph(3')-Ia; confers resistance to kanamycin in bacteria or G418 (Geneticin®) in eukaryotes
   2868..2925    -  promoter       AmpR promoter (fragment): bla
   2978..3406    -  rep_origin     f1 ori (sequence partly withheld): f1 bacteriophage origin of replication; arrow indicates direction of (+) strand synthesis
   3443..3490    -  terminator     T7 terminator: transcription terminator for bacteriophage T7 RNA polymerase
   3498..3547    -  CDS            SET1 (fragment): solubility-enhancement tag derived from T7 phage gene 10B
   3557..4096    -  CDS            YTHDF1 (fragment): YTHD1_HUMAN - Also known as C20orf21 From Homo sapiens (Human).
   4099..4117    -  CDS            capTEV™ (fragment): composite tag for in vivo biotinylation, TEV protease cleavage, and 6xHis tagging
   4131..4153    -  RBS            RBS: efficient ribosome binding site from bacteriophage T7 gene 10 (Olins and Rangwala, 1989)
   4168..4192    -  protein_bind   lac operator: The lac repressor binds to the lac operator to inhibit transcription in E. coli. This inhibition can be relieved by adding lactose or isopropyl-β-D-thiogalactopyranoside (IPTG). lac repressor encoded by lacI
   4193..4211    -  promoter       T7 promoter: promoter for bacteriophage T7 RNA polymerase
   4237..4516    +  CDS            TcR (fragment): tetracycline efflux protein; tet; confers resistance to tetracycline
   4524..4601    +  promoter       lacI promoter: lacI
   4602..5684    +  CDS            lacI: lac repressor; lacI; The lac repressor binds to the lac operator to inhibit transcription in E. coli. This inhibition can be relieved by adding lactose or isopropyl-β-D-thiogalactopyranoside (IPTG).
   5697..5718    +  protein_bind   CAP binding site: CAP binding activates transcription in the presence of cAMP. E. coli catabolite activator protein
   5733..247     +  CDS            TcR (fragment) (across the origin): tetracycline efflux protein; tet; confers resistance to tetracycline
