[The description below was written by a language model from this plasmid's Addgene catalogue record and pLannotate feature annotations shown in this document.]
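Description:
PET-28a-YTH domain of YTHDF1 is a bacterial expression plasmid built on the pET-28a backbone for producing the YTH domain of human YTHDF1, an m6A RNA reader protein, in E. coli. The sequenced plasmid is about 5.8 kb. It replicates from a ColE1/pBR322-type origin accompanied by the rop gene and the bom mobility region, and it also carries an f1 phage origin. Selection is by kanamycin through the aph(3')-Ia aminoglycoside phosphotransferase gene. Several short annotations, namely the tetracycline-resistance fragments, an AmpR promoter fragment and a predicted E. coli open reading frame, appear to be backbone remnants or partial database matches rather than functional elements.

The expression cassette follows the standard pET arrangement: a T7 promoter immediately followed by a lac operator, the T7 gene 10 ribosome binding site, the coding region, and a T7 terminator. The plasmid-borne lacI gene, with its own promoter, supplies lac repressor, so transcription stays repressed until IPTG is added in a host that provides T7 RNA polymerase. The insert is recorded as 534 bp, was introduced by Gibson cloning, and matches a fragment of human YTHDF1 in the feature table. The catalogue lists a 6xHis tag. A short tag-like match lies directly upstream of the insert, which is consistent with an N-terminal His tag for affinity purification, although the record does not state the tag position explicitly. A small fragment annotated as a T7 gene 10-derived solubility tag sits between the insert and the terminator and is probably residual vector sequence. The construct is intended for recombinant production of the purified YTH domain, and the associated work concerns the discovery of inhibitors of YTH domain-containing m6A readers.
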