Addgene plasmid #228775: PET-28a-YTH domain of YTHDF1
Purpose: Protein expression plasmid for YTH domain of YTHDF1 in E.Coli.
Depositing lab: Huiqing Zhou. Depositing organization: Boston College. Publication: Discovery of a new inhibitor for YTH domain-containing m(6)A RNA readers. Wang CH, Zhou H. RSC Chem Biol. 2024 Jul 25;5(9):914-923. doi: 10.1039/d4cb00105b. eCollection 2024 Aug 28. PubMed 39211476.
Backbone
  Vector backbone: PET28A
  Vector type: Bacterial Expression
Growth in bacteria
  Bacterial resistance: Kanamycin, 50 μg/mL
  Growth temperature: 37°C
  Growth strain: DH5alpha
  Copy number: Unknown
Gene/Insert
  Gene/Insert name: YTH domain of YTHDF1
  Species: H. sapiens (human)
  Insert size (bp): 534
  Entrez Gene: YTHDF1 (a.k.a. C20orf21, DF1)
  Promoter: T7
  Tag / fusion protein: 6*His
  Cloning method: Gibson Cloning
  Sequencing primers: 5′ T7
Terms and licenses: Academic/Nonprofit Terms; Industry Terms: Not Available to Industry
How to cite: PET-28a-YTH domain of YTHDF1 was a gift from Huiqing Zhou (Addgene plasmid # 228775 ; http://n2t.net/addgene:228775 ; RRID:Addgene_228775)
